Addgene plasmid #125098: pKD277
Purpose: Expression of SO_2193(1-134aa)-psdR(134-237aa), ompR137 chimera under PLtetO-1, output Promoter PpsdA110
Depositing lab: Jeffrey Tabor. Depositing organization: Rice University. Publication: Rewiring bacterial two-component systems by modular DNA-binding domain swapping. Schmidl SR, Ekness F, Sofjan K, Daeffler KN, Brink KR, Landry BP, Gerhardt KP, Dyulgyarov N, Sheth RU, Tabor JJ. Nat Chem Biol. 2019 Jul;15(7):690-698. doi: 10.1038/s41589-019-0286-6. Epub 2019 May 20. PubMed 31110305.
Backbone
  Vector backbone: pProTet.E333
  Total vector size (bp): 4727
  Vector type: Bacterial Expression, Synthetic Biology
Growth in bacteria
  Bacterial resistance: Chloramphenicol, 25 μg/mL
  Growth temperature: 37°C
  Growth strain: DH5alpha
  Copy number: High Copy
Gene/Insert 1
  Gene/Insert name: SO_2193(REC)-psdR(DBD)137
  Species: Synthetic
  Insert size (bp): 714
Gene/Insert 2
  Gene/Insert name: sfgfp (alt name: Super folder GFP)
  Species: Synthetic
  Insert size (bp): 714
Gene/Insert 3
  Gene/Insert name: tetR
  Species: Tn10 from E. coli
  Insert size (bp): 625
  GenBank ID: NC_009133.1
Terms and licenses: Academic/Nonprofit Terms; Industry Terms: Not Available to Industry
How to cite: pKD277 was a gift from Jeffrey Tabor (Addgene plasmid # 125098 ; http://n2t.net/addgene:125098 ; RRID:Addgene_125098)
