[The description below was written by a language model from this plasmid's Addgene catalogue record and pLannotate feature annotations shown in this document.]
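Description:
pKD277 is a high-copy bacterial expression plasmid of about 4.7 kb, built on the pProTet.E333 backbone for synthetic biology work on two-component signalling systems. It replicates from a ColE1/pUC-type origin and is selected with chloramphenicol through a cat gene driven by its own promoter and followed by the lambda t0 terminator.

The plasmid carries three expression units in the same orientation, each insulated by terminators (rrnB T1, in two cases paired with T7Te). The first places a 714 bp synthetic chimeric response regulator under the PLtetO-1 promoter. This chimera joins the receiver (REC) domain of SO_2193, residues 1–134, to the DNA-binding domain of PsdR, residues 134–237. The "137" designation refers to the crossover position expressed in OmpR numbering. The automated annotation labels this ORF as Bacillus subtilis YvcP, reflecting homology of its PsdR-derived portion.

The second unit is a superfolder GFP reporter. According to the catalogue entry it is driven by the PpsdA110 output promoter, which the feature table does not annotate but which presumably lies in the unannotated stretch upstream of sfGFP. The third unit expresses TetR from a constitutive promoter annotated as a J23119 fragment. TetR represses PLtetO-1, so levels of the chimeric regulator can be tuned with a tetracycline-class inducer.

Together these parts form a readout in which phosphorylation signals received by the SO_2193 receiver domain are redirected to a well-characterised PsdR-responsive promoter and reported as fluorescence. This serves the DNA-binding domain swapping strategy for rewiring and characterising bacterial two-component systems. The cognate sensor kinase is not encoded on this plasmid.
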