Features (pLannotate 1.2.2; 15 found; start..end, strand, type, name):
     71..144     +  promoter       PLtetO-1 promoter: modified phage lambda PL promoter with tet operator sites (Lutz and Bujard, 1997)
    180..893     +  CDS            yvcP: YVCP_BACSU - Protein inferred from homology: Swiss-Prot protein existence level 3. Member of the two-component regulatory system YvcQ/YvcP. From Bacillus subtilis (strain 168).
    917..988     +  terminator     rrnB T1 terminator: transcription terminator T1 from the E. coli rrnB gene
   1004..1031    +  terminator     T7Te terminator: phage T7 early transcription terminator
   1283..1996    +  CDS            superfolder GFP: GFP variant that folds robustly even when fused to poorly folded proteins (Pédelacq et al., 2006)
   2023..2094    +  terminator     rrnB T1 terminator: transcription terminator T1 from the E. coli rrnB gene
   2110..2137    +  terminator     T7Te terminator: phage T7 early transcription terminator
   2144..2188    +  misc_feature   MCS (fragment): pUC18/19 multiple cloning site
   2195..2223    +  promoter       J23119 promoter (fragment): bacterial promoter (Registry of Standard Biological Parts BBa J23119)
   2258..2884    +  CDS            TetR: tetracycline repressor TetR; tetR; TetR binds to the tetracycline operator tetO to inhibit transcription. This inhibition can be relieved by adding tetracycline or doxycycline.
   2890..2976    +  terminator     rrnB T1 terminator: Escherichia coli rrnB; transcription terminator T1 from the E. coli rrnB gene
   3141..3729    -  rep_origin     ori: high-copy-number ColE1/pMB1/pBR322/pUC origin of replication
   3817..3911    -  terminator     lambda t0 terminator: transcription terminator from phage lambda
   3935..4591    -  CDS            cat: CAT_ECOLX - Experimental evidence at protein level: Swiss-Prot protein existence level 1. This enzyme is an effector of chloramphenicol resistance in bacteria. From Escherichia coli. This protein is used as a marker in many commonly used cloning vectors, such as pACYC184.
   4592..4690    -  promoter       cat promoter: promoter of the E. coli cat gene encoding chloramphenicol acetyltransferase
>Addgene plasmid #125098 | pKD277 | addgene full sequence | sequence record 245240 | Addgene NGS Result
AACCATTATTATCATGACATTAACCTATAAAAATAGGCGTATCACGAGGCCCTTTCGTCTTCACCTCGAG
TCCCTATCAGTGATAGAGATTGACATCCCTATCAGTGATAGAGATACTGAGCACATCAGCAGGACGCACT
GACCCGAAAGAGTAAACAGCCCGACACGGTAAGTAGCCTATGAAACGTATCGCTATTGTGGAAGATGAAG
CCGCCATTCGCGAAAATTACAAGGATGTGCTGCAGCAACACGGTTACAGTGTCCAAACCTATGCCGACCG
GCCATCGGCCATGTTGGCGTTTAATACGCGCTTACCGGATTTAGCCATTATCGATATCGGCCTTGGCAAT
GAGATCGACGGTGGATTTATGCTGTGTCAGTCCCTACGTGCCATGTCAAACACCTTACCGATTATTTTCT
TAACCGCTCGGGATAGCGATTTCGATACTGTATGTGGCCTTCGTTTAGGTGCCGATGATTACCTGAGCAA
AGAAGTCAGTTTTCCCCATTTGACGGCGCGTTTAGCCGCCCTTTTTCGACGCTCAGAACTCGCCGCCAGC
CAAACACCGCAGGAAAATCTAGTGGAGCTTGGCGGGCTGACGATTTATCCTGATCAGAATGAGGCCGAAT
GGAACAGCGTCCGGATTTTGTTTTCCCAAAAAGAATTCCAGCTTCTCTCGATTTTTGTGAGGGAGCATAA
AAAAATTGTCTCTCGTGATGAACTATTGGAGGCGTTATGGGATGACGTTGATTTTGTCGATGACAATACG
TTAACGGTCAATGTCAATCGGCTGCGGAGAAAACTGGAGAATGCAGGACTGACAGATTGCATTTCCACAA
TCAGAGGACAAGGTTATCAATTTCAAGTCAATCGGAAGGATGAAGCGGAATGTTAATAATAATCTAGACC
AGGCATCAAATAAAACGAAAGGCTCAGTCGAAAGACTGGGCCTTTCGTTTTATCTGTTGTTTGTCGGTGA
ACGCTCTCTACTAGAGTCACACTGGCTCACCTTCGGGTGGGCCTTTCTGCGTTTATAGTAAATCACTGCA
TAATTCGTGTCGCTCAAGGCGCACTCCCGTTCTGGATAATGTTTTTTGCGCCGACATCATAACGGTTCTG
GCAAATATTCTGAAATGAGCTGGTTAGCTAGTCACACCCTCGTGAATGTGACAGCATTGTAAGATTGGGG
AGCGGAATTGCAAGAAAGTTCGATGGGAGGATGCTGACTTCCTTTTTATAATAAAGAAAAAGGAGGAGCA
GAACAAAGAGGAGAAATACTAGATGCGTAAAGGCGAAGAGCTGTTCACTGGTGTCGTCCCTATTCTGGTG
GAACTGGATGGTGATGTCAACGGTCATAAGTTTTCCGTGCGTGGCGAGGGTGAAGGTGACGCAACTAATG
GTAAACTGACGCTGAAGTTCATCTGTACTACTGGTAAACTGCCGGTACCTTGGCCGACTCTGGTAACGAC
GCTGACTTATGGTGTTCAGTGCTTTGCTCGTTATCCGGACCATATGAAGCAGCATGACTTCTTCAAGTCC
GCCATGCCGGAAGGCTATGTGCAGGAACGCACGATTTCCTTTAAGGATGACGGCACGTACAAAACGCGTG
CGGAAGTGAAATTTGAAGGCGATACCCTGGTAAACCGCATTGAGCTGAAAGGCATTGACTTTAAAGAAGA
CGGCAATATCCTGGGCCATAAGCTGGAATACAATTTTAACAGCCACAATGTTTACATCACCGCCGATAAA
CAAAAAAATGGCATTAAAGCGAATTTTAAAATTCGCCACAACGTGGAGGATGGCAGCGTGCAGCTGGCTG
ATCACTACCAGCAAAACACTCCAATCGGTGATGGTCCTGTTCTGCTGCCAGACAATCACTATCTGAGCAC
GCAAAGCGTTCTGTCTAAAGATCCGAACGAGAAACGCGATCATATGGTTCTGCTGGAGTTCGTGACCGCA
GCGGGCATCACGCATGGTATGGATGAACTGTACAAATGATGATAATAATCTAGACCAGGCATCAAATAAA
ACGAAAGGCTCAGTCGAAAGACTGGGCCTTTCGTTTTATCTGTTGTTTGTCGGTGAACGCTCTCTACTAG
AGTCACACTGGCTCACCTTCGGGTGGGCCTTTCTGCGTTTATAGGTACCCGTGGATCCTCTAGAGTCGAC
CTGCAGGCATGCAAGCTTTTTACGGCTAGCTCAGTCCTAGGTATAGTGCTAGCCCAGCCAGAGAAACACT
CTTTAACAGGGGGTAGTATGATGTCTCGTTTAGATAAAAGTAAAGTGATTAACAGCGCATTAGAGCTGCT
TAATGAGGTCGGAATCGAAGGTTTAACAACCCGTAAACTCGCCCAGAAGCTAGGTGTAGAGCAGCCTACA
TTGTATTGGCATGTAAAAAATAAGCGGGCTTTGCTCGACGCCTTAGCCATTGAGATGTTAGATAGGCACC
ATACTCACTTTTGCCCTTTAGAAGGGGAAAGCTGGCAAGATTTTTTACGTAATAACGCTAAAAGTTTTAG
ATGTGCTTTACTAAGTCATCGCGATGGAGCAAAAGTACATTTAGGTACACGGCCTACAGAAAAACAGTAT
GAAACTCTCGAAAATCAATTAGCCTTTTTATGCCAACAAGGTTTTTCACTAGAGAATGCATTATATGCAC
TCAGCGCAGTGGGGCATTTTACTTTAGGTTGCGTATTGGAAGATCAAGAGCATCAAGTCGCTAAAGAAGA
AAGGGAAACACCTACTACTGATAGTATGCCGCCATTATTACGACAAGCTATCGAATTATTTGATCACCAA
GGTGCAGAGCCAGCCTTCTTATTCGGCCTTGAATTGATCATATGCGGATTAGAAAAACAACTTAAATGTG
AAAGTGGGTCTTAAGGCATCAAATAAAACGAAAGGCTCAGTCGAAAGACTGGGCCTTTCGTTTTATCTGT
TGTTTGTCGGTGAACGCTCTCCTGAGTAGGACAAATCCGCCGCCCTAGACCTAGGGCGTTCGGCTGCGGC
GAGCGGTATCAGCTCACTCAAAGGCGGTAATACGGTTATCCACAGAATCAGGGGATAACGCATGCAAGAA
CATGTGAGCAAAAGGCCAGCAAAAGGCCAGGAACCGTAAAAAGGCCGCGTTGCTGGCGTTTTTCCATAGG
CTCCGCCCCCCTGACGAGCATCACAAAAATCGACGCTCAAGTCAGAGGTGGCGAAACCCGACAGGACTAT
AAAGATACCAGGCGTTTCCCCCTGGAAGCTCCCTCGTGCGCTCTCCTGTTCCGACCCTGCCGCTTACCGG
ATACCTGTCCGCCTTTCTCCCTTCGGGAAGCGTGGCGCTTTCTCATAGCTCACGCTGTAGGTATCTCAGT
TCGGTGTAGGTCGTTCGCTCCAAGCTGGGCTGTGTGCACGAACCCCCCGTTCAGCCCGACCGCTGCGCCT
TATCCGGTAACTATCGTCTTGAGTCCAACCCGGTAAGACACGACTTATCGCCACTGGCAGCAGCCACTGG
TAACAGGATTAGCAGAGCGAGGTATGTAGGCGGTGCTACAGAGTTCTTGAAGTGGTGGCCTAACTACGGC
TACACTAGAAGGACAGTATTTGGTATCTGCGCTCTGCTGAAGCCAGTTACCTTCGGAAAAAGAGTTGGTA
GCTCTTGATCCGGCAAACAAACCACCGCTGGTAGCGGTGGTTTTTTTGTTTGCAAGCAGCAGATTACGCG
CAGAAAAAAAGGATCTCAAGAAGATCCTTTGATCTTTTCTACGGGGTCTGACGCTCAGTGGAACGAAAAC
TCACGTTAAGGGATTTTGGTCATGACTAGTGCTTGGATTCTCACCAATAAAAAACGCCCGGCGGCAACCG
AGCGTTCTGAACAAATCCAGATGGAGTTCTGAGGTCATTACTGGATCTATCAACAGGAGTCCAAGCGAGC
TCGATATCAAATTACGCCCCGCCCTGCCACTCATCGCAGTACTGTTGTAATTCATTAAGCATTCTGCCGA
CATGGAAGCCATCACAAACGGCATGATGAACCTGAATCGCCAGCGGCATCAGCACCTTGTCGCCTTGCGT
ATAATATTTGCCCATGGTGAAAACGGGGGCGAAGAAGTTGTCCATATTGGCCACGTTTAAATCAAAACTG
GTGAAACTCACCCAGGGATTGGCTGAGACGAAAAACATATTCTCAATAAACCCTTTAGGGAAATAGGCCA
GGTTTTCACCATAACACGCCACATCTTGCGAATATATGTGTAGAAACTGTCGGAAATCGTCGTGGTATTC
ACTCCAGAGCGATGAAAACGTTTCAGTTTGCTCATGGAAAACGGTGTAACAAGGGTGAACACTATCCCAT
ATCACCAGCTCACCGTCTTTCATTGCCATACGAAATTCCGGATGAGCATTCATCAGGCGGGCAAGAATGT
GAATAAAGGCCGGATAAAACTTGTGCTTATTTTTCTTTACGGTCTTTAAAAAGGCCGTAATATCCAGCTG
AACGGTCTGGTTATAGGTACATTGAGCAACTGACTGAAATGCCTCAAAATGTTCTTTACGATGCCATTGG
GATATATCAACGGTGGTATATCCAGTGATTTTTTTCTCCATTTTAGCTTCCTTAGCTCCTGAAAATCTCG
ATAACTCAAAAAATACGACCGGTAGTGATCTTATTTCATTATGGTGAAAGTTGGAACCTCTTACGGGCCG
GCCAACGTCTCATTTTCGCCAGATATCGACGTCTAAGA
